>Addgene plasmid #35278 | pBbE5c-RFP | depositor full sequence | sequence record 42945 | pBbE5c-RFP sequence 4173 bps
GACGTCGGTGCCTAATGAGTGAGCTAACTTACATTAATTGCGTTGCGCTCACTGCCCGCTTTCCAGTCGG
GAAACCTGTCGTGCCAGCTGCATTAATGAATCGGCCAACGCGCGGGGAGAGGCGGTTTGCGTATTGGGCG
CCAGGGTGGTTTTTCTTTTCACCAGTGAGACGGGCAACAGCTGATTGCCCTTCACCGCCTGGCCCTGAGA
GAGTTGCAGCAAGCGGTCCACGCTGGTTTGCCCCAGCAGGCGAAAATCCTGTTTGATGGTGGTTAACGGC
GGGATATAACATGAGCTGTCTTCGGTATCGTCGTATCCCACTACCGAGATGTCCGCACCAACGCGCAGCC
CGGACTCGGTAATGGCGCGCATTGCGCCCAGCGCCATCTGATCGTTGGCAACCAGCATCGCAGTGGGAAC
GATGCCCTCATTCAGCATTTGCATGGTTTGTTGAAAACCGGACATGGCACTCCAGTCGCCTTCCCGTTCC
GCTATCGGCTGAATTTGATTGCGAGTGAGATATTTATGCCAGCCAGCCAGACGCAGACGCGCCGAGACAG
AACTTAATGGGCCCGCTAACAGCGCGATTTGCTGGTGACCCAATGCGACCAGATGCTCCACGCCCAGTCG
CGTACCGTCTTCATGGGAGAAAATAATACTGTTGATGGGTGTCTGGTCAGAGACATCAAGAAATAACGCC
GGAACATTAGTGCAGGCAGCTTCCACAGCAATGGCATCCTGGTCATCCAGCGGATAGTTAATGATCAGCC
CACTGACGCGTTGCGCGAGAAGATTGTGCACCGCCGCTTTACAGGCTTCGACGCCGCTTCGTTCTACCAT
CGACACCACCACGCTGGCACCCAGTTGATCGGCGCGAGATTTAATCGCCGCGACAATTTGCGACGGCGCG
TGCAGGGCCAGACTGGAGGTGGCAACGCCAATCAGCAACGACTGTTTGCCCGCCAGTTGTTGTGCCACGC
GGTTGGGAATGTAATTCAGCTCCGCCATCGCCGCTTCCACTTTTTCCCGCGTTTTCGCAGAAACGTGGCT
GGCCTGGTTCACCACGCGGGAAACGGTCTGATAAGAGACACCGGCATACTCTGCGACATCGTATAACGTT
ACTGGTTTCACATTCACCACCCTGAATTGACTCTCTTCCGGGCGCTATCATGCCATACCGCGAAAGGTTT
TGCGCCATTCGATGGTGTCCGGGATCTCGACGCTCTCCCTTATGCGACTCCTGCATTAGGAAGCAGCCCA
GTAGTAGGTTGAGGCCGTTGAGCACCGCCGCCGCAAGGAATGGTGCATGCAAGGAGATGGCGCCCAACAG
TCCCCCGGCCACGGGGCCTGCCACCATACCCACGCCGAAACAAGCGCTCATGAGCCCGAAGTGGCGAGCC
CGATCTTCCCCATCGGTGATGTCGGCGATATAGGCGCCAGCAACCGCACCTGTGGCGCCGGTGATGCCGG
CCACGATGCGTCCGGCGTAGAGGATCGAGATCGTTTAGGCACCCCAGGCTTTACACTTTATGCTTCCGGC
TCGTATAATGTGTGGAATTGTGAGCGGATAACAATTTCAGAATTCAAAAGATCTTTTAAGAAGGAGATAT
ACATATGGCGAGTAGCGAAGACGTTATCAAAGAGTTCATGCGTTTCAAAGTTCGTATGGAAGGTTCCGTT
AACGGTCACGAGTTCGAAATCGAAGGTGAAGGTGAAGGTCGTCCGTACGAAGGTACCCAGACCGCTAAAC
TGAAAGTTACCAAAGGTGGTCCGCTGCCGTTCGCTTGGGACATCCTGTCCCCGCAGTTCCAGTACGGTTC
CAAAGCTTACGTTAAACACCCGGCTGACATCCCGGACTACCTGAAACTGTCCTTCCCGGAAGGTTTCAAA
TGGGAACGTGTTATGAACTTCGAAGACGGTGGTGTTGTTACCGTTACCCAGGACTCCTCCCTGCAAGACG
GTGAGTTCATCTACAAAGTTAAACTGCGTGGTACCAACTTCCCGTCCGACGGTCCGGTTATGCAGAAAAA
AACCATGGGTTGGGAAGCTTCCACCGAACGTATGTACCCGGAAGACGGTGCTCTGAAAGGTGAAATCAAA
ATGCGTCTGAAACTGAAAGACGGTGGTCACTACGACGCTGAAGTTAAAACCACCTACATGGCTAAAAAAC
CGGTTCAGCTGCCGGGTGCTTACAAAACCGACATCAAACTGGACATCACCTCCCACAACGAAGACTACAC
CATCGTTGAACAGTACGAACGTGCTGAAGGTCGTCACTCCACCGGTGCTTAAGGATCCAAACTCGAGTAA
GGATCTCCAGGCATCAAATAAAACGAAAGGCTCAGTCGAAAGACTGGGCCTTTCGTTTTATCTGTTGTTT
GTCGGTGAACGCTCTCTACTAGAGTCACACTGGCTCACCTTCGGGTGGGCCTTTCTGCGTTTATACCTAG
GGCGTTCGGCTGCGGCGAGCGGTATCAGCTCACTCAAAGGCGGTAATACGGTTATCCACAGAATCAGGGG
ATAACGCAGGAAAGAACATGTGAGCAAAAGGCCAGCAAAAGGCCAGGAACCGTAAAAAGGCCGCGTTGCT
GGCGTTTTTCCATAGGCTCCGCCCCCCTGACGAGCATCACAAAAATCGACGCTCAAGTCAGAGGTGGCGA
AACCCGACAGGACTATAAAGATACCAGGCGTTTCCCCCTGGAAGCTCCCTCGTGCGCTCTCCTGTTCCGA
CCCTGCCGCTTACCGGATACCTGTCCGCCTTTCTCCCTTCGGGAAGCGTGGCGCTTTCTCATAGCTCACG
CTGTAGGTATCTCAGTTCGGTGTAGGTCGTTCGCTCCAAGCTGGGCTGTGTGCACGAACCCCCCGTTCAG
CCCGACCGCTGCGCCTTATCCGGTAACTATCGTCTTGAGTCCAACCCGGTAAGACACGACTTATCGCCAC
TGGCAGCAGCCACTGGTAACAGGATTAGCAGAGCGAGGTATGTAGGCGGTGCTACAGAGTTCTTGAAGTG
GTGGCCTAACTACGGCTACACTAGAAGGACAGTATTTGGTATCTGCGCTCTGCTGAAGCCAGTTACCTTC
GGAAAAAGAGTTGGTAGCTCTTGATCCGGCAAACAAACCACCGCTGGTAGCGGTGGTTTTTTTGTTTGCA
AGCAGCAGATTACGCGCAGAAAAAAAGGATCTCAAGAAGATCCTTTGATCTTTTCTACGGGGTCTGACGC
TCAGTGGAACGAAAACTCACGTTAAGGGATTTTGGTCATGACTAGTGCTTGGATTCTCACCAATAAAAAA
CGCCCGGCGGCAACCGAGCGTTCTGAACAAATCCAGATGGAGTTCTGAGGTCATTACTGGATCTATCAAC
AGGAGTCCAAGCGAGCTCGATATCAAATTACGCCCCGCCCTGCCACTCATCGCAGTACTGTTGTAATTCA
TTAAGCATTCTGCCGACATGGAAGCCATCACAAACGGCATGATGAACCTGAATCGCCAGCGGCATCAGCA
CCTTGTCGCCTTGCGTATAATATTTGCCCATGGTGAAAACGGGGGCGAAGAAGTTGTCCATATTGGCCAC
GTTTAAATCAAAACTGGTGAAACTCACCCAGGGATTGGCTGAGACGAAAAACATATTCTCAATAAACCCT
TTAGGGAAATAGGCCAGGTTTTCACCGTAACACGCCACATCTTGCGAATATATGTGTAGAAACTGCCGGA
AATCGTCGTGGTATTCACTCCAGAGCGATGAAAACGTTTCAGTTTGCTCATGGAAAACGGTGTAACAAGG
GTGAACACTATCCCATATCACCAGCTCACCGTCTTTCATTGCCATACGAAATTCCGGATGAGCATTCATC
AGGCGGGCAAGAATGTGAATAAAGGCCGGATAAAACTTGTGCTTATTTTTCTTTACGGTCTTTAAAAAGG
CCGTAATATCCAGCTGAACGGTCTGGTTATAGGTACATTGAGCAACTGACTGAAATGCCTCAAAATGTTC
TTTACGATGCCATTGGGATATATCAACGGTGGTATATCCAGTGATTTTTTTCTCCATTTTAGCTTCCTTA
GCTCCTGAAAATCTCGATAACTCAAAAAATACGCCCGGTAGTGATCTTATTTCATTATGGTGAAAGTTGG
AACCTCTTACGTGCCGATCAACGTCTCATTTTCGCCAGATATC
Features (pLannotate 1.2.2; 13 found; start..end, strand, type, name):
     15..36      -  protein_bind   CAP binding site: CAP binding activates transcription in the presence of cAMP. E. coli catabolite activator protein
     49..1131    -  CDS            lacI: lac repressor; lacI; The lac repressor binds to the lac operator to inhibit transcription in E. coli. This inhibition can be relieved by adding lactose or isopropyl-β-D-thiogalactopyranoside (IPTG).
   1132..1209    -  promoter       lacI promoter: lacI
   1217..1496    -  CDS            TcR (fragment): tetracycline efflux protein; tet; confers resistance to tetracycline
   1520..1550    +  promoter       lac UV5 promoter: E. coli lac promoter with an "up" mutation
   1558..1574    +  protein_bind   lac operator: The lac repressor binds to the lac operator to inhibit transcription in E. coli. This inhibition can be relieved by adding lactose or isopropyl-β-D-thiogalactopyranoside (IPTG). lac repressor encoded by lacI
   1615..2292    +  CDS            mRFP1: monomeric derivative of DsRed (Campbell et al., 2002)
   2325..2396    +  terminator     rrnB T1 terminator: transcription terminator T1 from the E. coli rrnB gene
   2412..2439    +  terminator     T7Te terminator: phage T7 early transcription terminator
   2597..3185    -  rep_origin     ori: high-copy-number ColE1/pMB1/pBR322/pUC origin of replication
   3273..3367    -  terminator     lambda t0 terminator: transcription terminator from phage lambda
   3391..4047    -  CDS            cat: CAT_ECOLX - Experimental evidence at protein level: Swiss-Prot protein existence level 1. This enzyme is an effector of chloramphenicol resistance in bacteria. From Escherichia coli. This protein is used as a marker in many commonly used cloning vectors, such as pACYC184.
   4048..4150    -  promoter       cat promoter: promoter of the E. coli cat gene encoding chloramphenicol acetyltransferase
