[The description below was written by a language model from this plasmid's Addgene catalogue record and pLannotate feature annotations shown in this document.]
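Description:
pBbE5c-RFP is a bacterial expression plasmid from the BglBrick (pBb) vector series, a modular synthetic-biology platform in which origin of replication, promoter system and resistance marker are interchangeable. In this member the name reflects a ColE1 origin (E), the lacUV5 promoter system (5) and chloramphenicol resistance (c). The full depositor sequence is 4,173 nt, consistent with a 3,495 bp backbone carrying a 678 bp insert. It replicates in E. coli at high copy from the ColE1/pMB1-type origin and is selected through the cat gene (chloramphenicol acetyltransferase), which is driven by its own promoter and followed by the phage lambda t0 terminator.

The payload is a synthetic RFP coding sequence, annotated as mRFP1, the monomeric DsRed derivative. It sits downstream of the lacUV5 promoter, an "up"-mutant form of the lac promoter, and a lac operator. A divergently oriented lacI gene with its native promoter supplies the lac repressor from the plasmid itself, so expression is held off until it is relieved by IPTG or lactose, independent of the host's lacI status. Transcription of the reporter is stopped by tandem rrnB T1 and T7Te terminators, which insulate the cassette from the origin and marker. The annotation also detects a CAP binding site next to lacI and a short tetracycline-resistance gene fragment between lacI and the promoter; the latter appears to be a non-functional remnant, as the record lists only chloramphenicol resistance.

In this series RFP acts as a fluorescent reporter for characterising the behaviour of the promoter, origin and marker combination. It also serves as a placeholder that can be exchanged for a gene of interest by restriction-enzyme cloning.
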