Addgene plasmid #35278: pBbE5c-RFP
Depositing lab: Jay Keasling. Depositing organization: University of California, Berkeley. Publication: BglBrick vectors and datasheets: A synthetic biology platform for gene expression. Lee TS, Krupa RA, Zhang F, Hajimorad M, Holtz WJ, Prasad N, Lee SK, Keasling JD. J Biol Eng. 2011 Sep 20;5:12. 10.1186/1754-1611-5-12 PubMed 21933410.
Backbone
  Vector backbone: pBb
  Backbone size w/o insert (bp): 3495
  Vector type: Bacterial Expression, Synthetic Biology
Growth in bacteria
  Bacterial resistance: Chloramphenicol, 25 μg/mL
  Growth temperature: 37°C
  Growth strain: DH5alpha
  Copy number: High Copy
Gene/Insert
  Gene/Insert name: RFP (alt name: JBEI Part ID: JPUB_000044)
  Species: Synthetic
  Insert size (bp): 678
  Promoter: lacUV5
  Cloning method: Restriction Enzyme
  Sequencing primers: 5′ jkRFP-R (gctttggaaccgtactggaa); 3′ jkRFP-F (tggtcactacgacgctgaag)
Terms and licenses: Academic/Nonprofit Terms; Industry Terms: Not Available to Industry
Depositor comments: JBEI Part ID: JPUB_000044; Origin: colE1
How to cite: pBbE5c-RFP was a gift from Jay Keasling (Addgene plasmid # 35278 ; http://n2t.net/addgene:35278 ; RRID:Addgene_35278)
