>Addgene plasmid #35278 | pBbE5c-RFP | addgene partial sequence | sequence record 43523 | jkRFP-F 5'-tggtcactacgacgctgaag-3'
AAAACCGGTTCAGCTGCCGGGTGCTTACAAAACCGACATCAAACTGGACATCACCTCCCACAACGAAGAC
TACACCATCGTTGAACAGTACGAACGTGCTGAAGGTCGTCACTCCACCGGTGCTTAAGGATCCAAACTCG
AGTAAGGATCTCCAGGCATCAAATAAAACGAAAGGCTCAGTCGAAAGACTGGGCCTTTCGTTTTATCTGT
TGTTTGTCGGTGAACGCTCTCTACTAGAGTCACACTGGCTCACCTTCGGGTGGGCCTTTCTGCGTTTATA
CCTAGGGCGTTCGGCTGCGGCGAGCGGTATCAGCTCACTCAAAGGCGGTAATACGGTTATCCACAGAATC
AGGGGATAACGCAGGAAAGAACATGTGAGCAAAAGGCCAGCAAAAGGCCAGGAACCGTAAAAAGGCCGCG
TTGCTGGCGTTTTTCCATAGGCTCCGCCCCCCTGACGAGCATCACAAAAATCGACGCTCAAGTCAGAGGT
GGCGAAACCCGACAGGACTATAAAGATACCAGGCGTTTCCCCCTGGAAGCTCCCTCGTGCGCTCTCCTGT
TCCGACCCTGCCGCTTACCGGATACCTGTCCGCCTTTCTCCCTTCGGGAAGCGTGGCGCTTTCTCATAGC
TCACGCTGTAGGTATCTCAGTTCGGTGTAGGTCGTTCGCTCCAAGCTGGGCTGTGTGCACGAACCCCCCG
TTCAGCCCGACCGCTGCGCCTTATCCGGTAACTATCGTCTTGAGTCCAACCCGGTAAGACACGACTTATC
GCCACTGGCAGCAGCCACTGGTAACAGGATTAGCAGAGCGAGGTATGTAGGCGGTGCTACAGAGTTC
