>Addgene plasmid #35278 | pBbE5c-RFP | addgene partial sequence | sequence record 43524 | jkRFP-R 5'-gctttggaaccgtactggaa-3'
GACGGCAGCGGACCACCTTTGGTAACTTTCAGTTTAGCGGTCTGGGTACCTTCGTACGGACGACCTTCAC
CTTCACCTTCGATTTCGAACTCGTGACCGTTAACGGAACCTTCCATACGAACTTTGAAACGCATGAACTC
TTTGATAACGTCTTCGCTACTCGCCATATGTATATCTCCTTCTTAAAAGATCTTTTGAATTCTGAAATTG
TTATCCGCTCACAATTCCACACATTATACGAGCCGGAAGCATAAAGTGTAAAGCCTGGGGTGCCTAAACG
ATCTCGATCCTCTACGCCGGACGCATCGTGGCCGGCATCACCGGCGCCACAGGTGCGGTTGCTGGCGCCT
ATATCGCCGACATCACCGATGGGGAAGATCGGGCTCGCCACTTCGGGCTCATGAGCGCTTGTTTCGGCGT
GGGTATGGTGGCAGGCCCCGTGGCCGGGGGACTGTTGGGCGCCATCTCCTTGCATGCACCATTCCTTGCG
GCGGCGGTGCTCAACGGCCTCAACCTACTACTGGGCTGCTTCCTAATGCAGGAGTCGCATAAGGGAGAGC
GTCGAGATCCCGGACACCATCGAATGGCGCAAAACCTTTCGCGGTATGGCATGATAGCGCCCGGAAGAGA
GTCAATTCAGGGTGGTGAATGTGAAACCAGTAACGTTATACGATGTCGCAGAGTATGCCGGTGTCTCTTA
TCAGACCGTTTCCCGCGTGGTGAACCAGGCCAGCCACGTTTCTGCGAAAACGCGGGAAAAAGTGGAAGCG
GCGATGGCGGAGCTGAATTACATTCCCAACCGCGTGGCACAACAACTGGCGGGCAAACAGTCGTTGCTGA
TTGGCGTTGCCACCTCCAGTCTGGCCCTGCACGCGCCGTCGCAAATTGTCGCGGCGATTAAA
